Addgene plasmid #200381: pHiUGE smFP-V5 donor ORF1
Purpose: Tagging endogenously expressed proteins with "spaghetti monster" smFP-V5, C-terminal
Depositing lab: Scott Soderling. Depositing organization: Duke University. Publication: Plug-and-Play Protein Modification Using Homology-Independent Universal Genome Engineering. Gao Y, Hisey E, Bradshaw TWA, Erata E, Brown WE, Courtland JL, Uezu A, Xiang Y, Diao Y, Soderling SH. Neuron. 2019 Aug 21;103(4):583-597.e8. doi: 10.1016/j.neuron.2019.05.047. Epub 2019 Jul 1. PubMed 31272828.
Backbone
  Vector backbone: pHiUGE
  Vector type: Mammalian Expression
Growth in bacteria
  Bacterial resistance: Ampicillin, 100 μg/mL
  Growth temperature: 30°C
  Growth strain: NEB Stable
  Copy number: Unknown
Gene/Insert
  Gene/Insert name: spaghetti monster smFP-V5 (ref: PMID: 25915120, Addgene plasmid # 59758 )
  Species: Other
  Mutation: NA
  Cloning method: Unknown
Terms and licenses: Academic/Nonprofit Terms; Industry Terms: Not Available to Industry
How to cite: pHiUGE smFP-V5 donor ORF1 was a gift from Scott Soderling (Addgene plasmid # 200381 ; http://n2t.net/addgene:200381 ; RRID:Addgene_200381)
