[The description below was written by a language model from this plasmid's Addgene catalogue record and pLannotate feature annotations shown in this document.]
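Description:
pHiUGE smFP-V5 donor ORF1 is a 4.56 kb AAV-format donor plasmid from the Homology-independent Universal Genome Engineering (HiUGE) system, catalogued as a mammalian expression vector. It is designed to add a "spaghetti monster" smFP-V5 tag to the C-terminus of endogenously expressed proteins. In bacteria it is maintained through a high-copy ColE1/pUC-type origin and selected with ampicillin via the bla gene and its own promoter. An f1 phage origin is also present, along with small remnants of pBR322 bom and rop sequences.

The payload lies between AAV2 inverted terminal repeats, one annotated in full and the other detected only as short fragments. ITRs allow the intervening DNA to be packaged into recombinant AAV. Inside them, a human U6 RNA polymerase III promoter drives a guide RNA built on the Streptococcus pyogenes Cas9 scaffold; the record does not state the guide's target. Downstream, on the opposite strand, is the tag coding sequence. The annotation software labels it as a fragment of a GFP-derived protein next to a partial V5 epitope. This fits smFP-V5, which is a GFP-derived scaffold carrying multiple V5 epitope copies to give strong antibody-based detection. No promoter is annotated for this coding sequence, as expected for a donor whose expression depends on in-frame insertion into a host gene.

"ORF1" presumably denotes one of several reading-frame variants of the donor, chosen to keep the tag in frame with the target gene, although the record does not define the term. Cas9 and any gene-specific guide are not encoded here and would have to be supplied separately.
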