Features (pLannotate 1.2.2; 14 found; start..end, strand, type, name):
     12..39      +  repeat_region  AAV2 ITR (fragment): inverted terminal repeat of adeno-associated virus serotype 2 inverted
     68..95      +  repeat_region  AAV2 ITR (fragment): inverted terminal repeat of adeno-associated virus serotype 2 inverted
    145..385     +  promoter       U6 promoter: RNA polymerase III promoter for human U6 snRNA
    414..489     +  misc_RNA       gRNA scaffold: guide RNA scaffold for the Streptococcus pyogenes CRISPR/Cas9 system
    681..1613    -  CDS            vsfGFP-9 (fragment): vsfGFP-9 is a basic (constitutively fluorescent) green fluorescent protein published in 2015, derived from Aequorea victoria. It has low acid sensitivity.
   1645..1667    -  CDS            V5 tag (fragment): epitope tag from simian virus 5
   1823..1963    +  repeat_region  AAV2 ITR: inverted terminal repeat of adeno-associated virus serotype 2 inverted
   1968..2019    -  misc_feature   bom (fragment): basis of mobility region from pBR322
   2038..2493    +  rep_origin     f1 ori (sequence partly withheld): f1 bacteriophage origin of replication; arrow indicates direction of (+) strand synthesis
   2494..2543    -  misc_feature   bom (fragment): basis of mobility region from pBR322
   2645..2680    -  CDS            rop (fragment): Rop protein, which maintains plasmids at low copy number; rop
   2775..2879    +  promoter       AmpR promoter: bla
   2880..3740    +  CDS            AmpR: β-lactamase; bla; confers resistance to ampicillin, carbenicillin, and related antibiotics
   3911..4499    +  rep_origin     ori: high-copy-number ColE1/pMB1/pBR322/pUC origin of replication
>Addgene plasmid #200381 | pHiUGE smFP-V5 donor ORF1 | addgene full sequence | sequence record 397389 | Addgene NGS Result
CCTGCAGGCAGCTGCGCGCTCGCTCGCTCACTGAGGCCGCCCGGGCGTCGGGCGACCTTTGGTCGCCCGG
CCTCAGTGAGCGAGCGAGCGCGCAGAGAGGGAGTGGCCAACTCCATCACTAGGGGTTCCTGCGGCCGCAC
GCGTGAGGGCCTATTTCCCATGATTCCTTCATATTTGCATATACGATACAAGGCTGTTAGAGAGATAATT
GGAATTAATTTGACTGTAAACACAAAGATATTAGTACAAAATACGTGACGTAGAAAGTAATAATTTCTTG
GGTAGTTTGCAGTTTTAAAATTATGTTTTAAAATGGACTATCATATGCTTACCGTAACTTGAAAGTATTT
CGATTTCTTGGCTTTATATATCTTGTGGAAAGGACGAAACACCGACGCTTCCGAGTACGGTACGTTTTAG
AGCTAGAAATAGCAAGTTAAAATAAGGCTAGTCCGTTATCAACTTGAAAAAGTGGCACCGAGTCGGTGCT
TTTTTTCTAGACCTGTACCGTACTCGGAAGCGTCGGATCCTTAGGTACTATCCAGTCCCAGCAACGGGTT
CGGGATGGGCTTGCCCTGCTGTTGCGTACTGTCGAGGCCCAACAGTGGATTTGGTATTGGCTTTCCTTGT
TGCTGAGTGCTGTCGAGGCCCAGCAAGGGATTTGGTATGGGCTTGCCTCCTTGGCCCTTGTACAGCTCGT
CCATTCCCAACGTAATGCCGGCGGCGGTCACGAACTCCAACAACACCATGTGATCTCGTTTTTCGTTTGG
GTCCTTACTCAGAACGCTCTGAGTCGACAGATAGTGATTATCCGGCAACAGCACGGGGCCATCTCCGATC
GGCGTATTCTGCTGATAGTGGTCCGCCAGTTGAACACTTCCATCGCCACCTGTCGAGTCGAGGCCCAGCA
GAGGGTTGGGGATTGGCTTGCCTTGCTGCTGGGTGCTATCCAGGCCGAGCAGGGGATTGGGTATCGGTTT
GCCACCGCCTTGCTGGCCTCCGGTGCTGTCGAGTCCCAGCAAGGGGTTAGGGATGGGCTTTCCCTGTTGC
TGCGTGCTATCCAAGCCCAGCAGGGGATTCGGGATCGGCTTGCCACCACCTTCCACGTTGTGCCGAATTT
TGAAATTCGCCTTTATGCCGTTCTTCTGCTTGTCGGCAGTAATGTAGACGTTATGGCTGTTAAAGTTGTA
TTCCAGCTTGTGACCCAGAATATTACCGTCTTCCTTGAAATCAATTCCCTTAAGTTCTATCCTGTTCACC
AAGGTGTCTCCCTCGAACTTCACCTCGGCTCGCGTCTTGTAAGTACCGTCATCTTTGAAACTGATCGTCC
GTTCCTGCACGTATCCCTCCGGCATAGCACTCTTAAAGAAGTCATGCTGCTTCATGTGGTCTGGGTAACG
GCTGAAACACTGGACTCCGCCACCCAGGGTTGTAACCAAGGTCGGCCACGGCACCGGCAGCTTTCCCGTG
GTGCATATAAACTTCAGCGTCAATTTTCCGTTGGTGGCATCTCCCTCTCCTTCTCCGCGCACACTAAACT
TGTGTCCGTTAACGTCACCGTCGAGCTCAACCAGAATTGGGACCACGCCGGTAAACAGTTCTTCGCCCTT
ACTCACACCTTGGCCCGTGGAGTCCAGGCCCAACAGAGGGTTAGGGATAGGCTTACCTTGTTGCTGTGTG
CTATCCAGACCGAGAAGTGGGTTTGGAATGGGCTTACCCTGCTGCTGAGTACTATCAAGTCCAAGGAGGG
GGTTCGGTATAGGTTTTCCCTCTCGAGCCTGTACCGTACTCGGAAGCGTCCACGTGCGGACCGAGCGGCC
GCAGGAACCCCTAGTGATGGAGTTGGCCACTCCCTCTCTGCGCGCTCGCTCGCTCACTGAGGCCGGGCGA
CCAAAGGTCGCCCGACGCCCGGGCTTTGCCCGGGCGGCCTCAGTGAGCGAGCGAGCGCGCAGCTGCCTGC
AGGGGCGCCTGATGCGGTATTTTCTCCTTACGCATCTGTGCGGTATTTCACACCGCATA
[95 nt withheld, positions 2020-2114]
T
[46 nt withheld, positions 2116-2161]
C
[141 nt withheld, positions 2163-2303]
CCTTTGACGTTGGAGTCCACGTTCTTT
[37 nt withheld, positions 2331-2367]
ACTCTATCTCGGGCTATTCTTTTGATTTATAAGGGATTTTGCCGATTTCGGTCTATTGGTTAAAAAATGA
GCTGATTTAACAAAAATTTAACGCGAATTTTAACAAAATATTAACGTTTACAATTTTATGGTGCACTCTC
AGTACAATCTGCTCTGATGCCGCATAGTTAAGCCAGCCCCGACACCCGCCAACACCCGCTGACGCGCCCT
GACGGGCTTGTCTGCTCCCGGCATCCGCTTACAGACAAGCTGTGACCGTCTCCGGGAGCTGCATGTGTCA
GAGGTTTTCACCGTCATCACCGAAACGCGCGAGACGAAAGGGCCTCGTGATACGCCTATTTTTATAGGTT
AATGTCATGATAATAATGGTTTCTTAGACGTCAGGTGGCACTTTTCGGGGAAATGTGCGCGGAACCCCTA
TTTGTTTATTTTTCTAAATACATTCAAATATGTATCCGCTCATGAGACAATAACCCTGATAAATGCTTCA
ATAATATTGAAAAAGGAAGAGTATGAGTATTCAACATTTCCGTGTCGCCCTTATTCCCTTTTTTGCGGCA
TTTTGCCTTCCTGTTTTTGCTCACCCAGAAACGCTGGTGAAAGTAAAAGATGCTGAAGATCAGTTGGGTG
CACGAGTGGGTTACATCGAACTGGATCTCAACAGCGGTAAGATCCTTGAGAGTTTTCGCCCCGAAGAACG
TTTTCCAATGATGAGCACTTTTAAAGTTCTGCTATGTGGCGCGGTATTATCCCGTATTGACGCCGGGCAA
GAGCAACTCGGTCGCCGCATACACTATTCTCAGAATGACTTGGTTGAGTACTCACCAGTCACAGAAAAGC
ATCTTACGGATGGCATGACAGTAAGAGAATTATGCAGTGCTGCCATAACCATGAGTGATAACACTGCGGC
CAACTTACTTCTGACAACGATCGGAGGACCGAAGGAGCTAACCGCTTTTTTGCACAACATGGGGGATCAT
GTAACTCGCCTTGATCGTTGGGAACCGGAGCTGAATGAAGCCATACCAAACGACGAGCGTGACACCACGA
TGCCTGTAGCAATGGCAACAACGTTGCGCAAACTATTAACTGGCGAACTACTTACTCTAGCTTCCCGGCA
ACAATTAATAGACTGGATGGAGGCGGATAAAGTTGCAGGACCACTTCTGCGCTCGGCCCTTCCGGCTGGC
TGGTTTATTGCTGATAAATCTGGAGCCGGTGAGCGTGGGTCTCGCGGTATCATTGCAGCACTGGGGCCAG
ATGGTAAGCCCTCCCGTATCGTAGTTATCTACACGACGGGGAGTCAGGCAACTATGGATGAACGAAATAG
ACAGATCGCTGAGATAGGTGCCTCACTGATTAAGCATTGGTAACTGTCAGACCAAGTTTACTCATATATA
CTTTAGATTGATTTAAAACTTCATTTTTAATTTAAAAGGATCTAGGTGAAGATCCTTTTTGATAATCTCA
TGACCAAAATCCCTTAACGTGAGTTTTCGTTCCACTGAGCGTCAGACCCCGTAGAAAAGATCAAAGGATC
TTCTTGAGATCCTTTTTTTCTGCGCGTAATCTGCTGCTTGCAAACAAAAAAACCACCGCTACCAGCGGTG
GTTTGTTTGCCGGATCAAGAGCTACCAACTCTTTTTCCGAAGGTAACTGGCTTCAGCAGAGCGCAGATAC
CAAATACTGTTCTTCTAGTGTAGCCGTAGTTAGGCCACCACTTCAAGAACTCTGTAGCACCGCCTACATA
CCTCGCTCTGCTAATCCTGTTACCAGTGGCTGCTGCCAGTGGCGATAAGTCGTGTCTTACCGGGTTGGAC
TCAAGACGATAGTTACCGGATAAGGCGCAGCGGTCGGGCTGAACGGGGGGTTCGTGCACACAGCCCAGCT
TGGAGCGAACGACCTACACCGAACTGAGATACCTACAGCGTGAGCTATGAGAAAGCGCCACGCTTCCCGA
AGGGAGAAAGGCGGACAGGTATCCGGTAAGCGGCAGGGTCGGAACAGGAGAGCGCACGAGGGAGCTTCCA
GGGGGAAACGCCTGGTATCTTTATAGTCCTGTCGGGTTTCGCCACCTCTGACTTGAGCGTCGATTTTTGT
GATGCTCGTCAGGGGGGCGGAGCCTATGGAAAAACGCCAGCAACGCGGCCTTTTTACGGTTCCTGGCCTT
TTGCTGGCCTTTTGCTCACATGT
